Addgene plasmid #135261: p663-UBC-TurboID-V5-dsRed_IDG-K
Purpose: Gateway destination clone of dsRed (as control) tagged with N-terminal TurboID-V5 for generating protein-proximity networks using proximity-dependent biotinylation proteomics
Depositing lab: Ben Major. Depositing organization: University of North Carolina at Chapel Hill.
Backbone
  Vector backbone: pDest663
  Backbone manufacturer: PEL
  Backbone size w/o insert (bp): 9019
  Vector type: Mammalian Expression, Lentiviral ; Gateway Destination
  Selectable markers: Puromycin
Growth in bacteria
  Bacterial resistance: Ampicillin, 100 μg/mL
  Growth temperature: 30°C
  Growth strain: NEB Stable
  Copy number: Low Copy
Gene/Insert
  Gene/Insert name: TurboID-V5-dsRed (alt name: dsRed)
  Species: Other
  Promoter: Ubiquitin
  Tag / fusion protein: V5-TurboID (N terminal on insert)
  Cloning method: Gateway Cloning
  Sequencing primers: 5′ GCCCGAAGGAATAGAAGAAGAA; 3′ CATAGCGTAAAAGGAGCAACA
Terms and licenses: Academic/Nonprofit Terms; Industry Terms: Not Available to Industry
Depositor comments: These plasmids were generated as part of the Illuminating the Druggable Genome (IDG) program sponsored by the NIH Common Fund. The goal of this program is to identify, gather, and distribute information and resources for proteins that currently are not well-studied yet belong to commonly drug-targeted protein families: protein kinases, non-olfactory G-protein coupled receptors (GPCRs), and ion channels. The IDG program is designed to develop fundamental research tools for understudied proteins, elucidate their function, and disseminate the IDG-related resources and data to the greater scientific community. These lentiviral gateway destination plasmids were generated, as part of the Kinase-Data and Resource Generating Center (DRGC), using the single fragment or multisite gateway cloning technology. They were used for generating proteomics-based protein-interaction and protein-proximity networks that can be accessed through the kinase-DRGC website https://darkkinome.org/. Each plasmid has either an N- or C-terminal fusion protein (Flag/ V5/V5-miniTurbo/V5-TurboID/miniTurbo-V5/TurboID-V5) tagged understudied kinase driven under either a CMV or Ubiquitin (UBC) promoter. All inserts in the pENTR plasmids used to generate the deposited destination plasmids were end-sequenced and insert size validated prior to multi-site gateway cloning. The combined insert size of the single fragment or three fragment destination plasmids were confirmed by restriction digestion (BsrGI, and EcoRV for pDest667; BsrGI, EcoRV, and BstZ17I for pDest663; and BsrGI for pHAGE) and all plasmids were partially sequenced to ensure in-frame ORFs and fusion tags.
How to cite: p663-UBC-TurboID-V5-dsRed_IDG-K was a gift from Ben Major (Addgene plasmid # 135261 ; http://n2t.net/addgene:135261 ; RRID:Addgene_135261)
