[The description below was written by a language model from this plasmid's Addgene catalogue record and pLannotate feature annotations shown in this document.]
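Description:
p663-UBC-TurboID-V5-dsRed_IDG-K is a third-generation-style HIV-1 lentiviral expression plasmid built on the pDest663 Gateway destination backbone by multisite Gateway recombination. It is maintained in E. coli through a ColE1/pUC-type origin and an ampicillin resistance gene; the catalogue lists it as low copy, although the annotated origin is of the high-copy class. An f1 origin, an SV40 origin and remnants of lac/lacZα sequence are also present in the backbone. The viral portion comprises an RSV promoter driving a truncated 5' LTR, the Ψ packaging signal with a gag fragment, the RRE for Rev-dependent nuclear export, the cPPT/CTS, and a downstream truncated LTR followed by an SV40 polyadenylation signal. These elements allow the genome to be packaged when helper functions are supplied in trans.

Between the viral elements, residual att sites mark the joined Gateway fragments. A human ubiquitin C promoter drives an open reading frame in which the engineered biotin ligase TurboID sits at the N terminus of a DsRed variant, annotated as DsRed-Express2. The catalogue describes a V5 epitope between the two, but the feature table does not annotate it separately. A WPRE follows to enhance transcript expression, and a separate mouse PGK promoter drives puromycin N-acetyltransferase for selecting transduced mammalian cells.

The plasmid was made within a programme on understudied kinases. It serves as the non-kinase control bait for proximity-dependent biotinylation proteomics, providing a background against which the protein-proximity networks of TurboID-tagged kinases can be compared.
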