Features (pLannotate 1.2.2; 32 found; start..end, strand, type, name):
      1..22      +  protein_bind   CAP binding site: CAP binding activates transcription in the presence of cAMP. E. coli catabolite activator protein
     37..67      +  promoter       lac promoter: promoter for the E. coli lac operon
     75..91      +  protein_bind   lac operator: The lac repressor binds to the lac operator to inhibit transcription in E. coli. This inhibition can be relieved by adding lactose or isopropyl-β-D-thiogalactopyranoside (IPTG). lac repressor encoded by lacI
    136..154     +  promoter       T3 promoter: promoter for bacteriophage T3 RNA polymerase
    182..408     +  promoter       RSV promoter: Rous sarcoma virus enhancer/promoter
    409..589     +  LTR            5' LTR (truncated): truncated 5' long terminal repeat (LTR) from HIV-1
    636..761     +  misc_feature   HIV-1 Ψ: packaging signal of human immunodeficiency virus type 1
    745..1108    +  CDS            HIV-1 gag (fragment): gag protein from human immunodeficiency virus 1; gag
   1254..1487    +  misc_feature   RRE: The Rev response element (RRE) of HIV-1 allows for Rev-dependent mRNA export from the nucleus to the cytoplasm.
   1864..1964    +  CDS            Rev (fragment): human immunodeficiency virus 1 (HIV-1) Rev protein; rev; enhances nuclear export of unspliced and incompletely spliced viral mRNAs
   1983..2099    +  misc_feature   cPPT/CTS: central polypurine tract and central termination sequence of HIV-1
   2133..2153    +  protein_bind   attB4: mutant version of attB; core recombination site for the Gateway® BP reaction BP Clonase™
   2153..3364    +  promoter       UbC promoter: human ubiquitin C promoter
   3368..3386    -  protein_bind   attB5 (fragment): mutant version of attB; core recombination site for the Gateway® BP reaction BP Clonase™
   3401..4357    +  CDS            TurboID: mutant of the E. coli biotin ligase BioID engineered for improved catalytic efficiency (Branon et al., 2018)
   4407..4424    +  protein_bind   attL1 (fragment): mutant version of attL; recombination site for the Gateway® LR reaction LR Clonase™
   4433..5107    +  CDS            DsRed-Express2: DsRed-Express2 is a basic (constitutively fluorescent) orange fluorescent protein published in 2008, derived from Discosoma sp.. It is reported to be a rapidly-maturing protein.
   5115..5132    -  protein_bind   attL2 (fragment): mutant version of attL; recombination site for the Gateway® LR reaction LR Clonase™
   5163..5751    +  misc_feature   WPRE: woodchuck hepatitis virus posttranscriptional regulatory element
   5765..6264    +  promoter       PGK promoter: mouse phosphoglycerate kinase 1 promoter
   6285..6884    +  CDS            PuroR: puromycin N-acetyltransferase; pac from Streptomyces alboniger; confers resistance to puromycin
   6952..7089    +  CDS            nef (fragment): NEF_HV1LA - Experimental evidence at protein level: Swiss-Prot protein existence level 1. Extracellular Nef protein targets CD4(+) T-lymphocytes for apoptosis by interacting with CXCR4 surface receptors. From Human immunodeficiency virus type 1 group M subtype B (isolate Lai) (HIV-1).
   7075..7255    +  LTR            5' LTR (truncated): truncated 5' long terminal repeat (LTR) from HIV-1
   7327..7448    +  polyA_signal   SV40 poly(A) signal: SV40 polyadenylation signal
   7488..7623    +  rep_origin     SV40 ori: SV40 origin of replication
   7644..7662    -  promoter       T7 promoter: promoter for bacteriophage T7 RNA polymerase
   7670..7825    +  CDS            lacZα (fragment): LacZα fragment of β-galactosidase; lacZ fragment
   7830..8258    +  rep_origin     f1 ori (sequence partly withheld): f1 bacteriophage origin of replication; arrow indicates direction of (+) strand synthesis
   8311..8415    +  promoter       AmpR promoter: bla
   8416..9276    +  CDS            AmpR: β-lactamase; bla; confers resistance to ampicillin, carbenicillin, and related antibiotics
   9447..10035   +  rep_origin     ori: high-copy-number ColE1/pMB1/pBR322/pUC origin of replication
  10218..10310   +  CDS            lacI (fragment): lac repressor; lacI; The lac repressor binds to the lac operator to inhibit transcription in E. coli. This inhibition can be relieved by adding lactose or isopropyl-β-D-thiogalactopyranoside (IPTG).
>Addgene plasmid #135261 | p663-UBC-TurboID-V5-dsRed_IDG-K | addgene full sequence | sequence record 268068 | Addgene NGS Result
TAATGTGAGTTAGCTCACTCATTAGGCACCCCAGGCTTTACACTTTATGCTTCCGGCTCGTATGTTGTGT
GGAATTGTGAGCGGATAACAATTTCACACAGGAAACAGCTATGACCATGATTACGCCAAGCGCGCAATTA
ACCCTCACTAAAGGGAACAAAAGCTGGAGCTGCAAGCTTAATGTAGTCTTATGCAATACTCTTGTAGTCT
TGCAACATGGTAACGATGAGTTAGCAACATGCCTTACAAGGAGAGAAAAAGCACCGTGCATGCCGATTGG
TGGAAGTAAGGTGGTACGATCGTGCCTTATTAGGAAGGCAACAGACGGGTCTGACATGGATTGGACGAAC
CACTGAATTGCCGCATTGCAGAGATATTGTATTTAAGTGCCTAGCTCGATACATAAACGGGTCTCTCTGG
TTAGACCAGATCTGAGCCTGGGAGCTCTCTGGCTAACTAGGGAACCCACTGCTTAAGCCTCAATAAAGCT
TGCCTTGAGTGCTTCAAGTAGTGTGTGCCCGTCTGTTGTGTGACTCTGGTAACTAGAGATCCCTCAGACC
CTTTTAGTCAGTGTGGAAAATCTCTAGCAGTGGCGCCCGAACAGGGACTTGAAAGCGAAAGGGAAACCAG
AGGAGCTCTCTCGACGCAGGACTCGGCTTGCTGAAGCGCGCACGGCAAGAGGCGAGGGGCGGCGACTGGT
GAGTACGCCAAAAATTTTGACTAGCGGAGGCTAGAAGGAGAGAGATGGGTGCGAGAGCGTCAGTATTAAG
CGGGGGAGAATTAGATCGCGATGGGAAAAAATTCGGTTAAGGCCAGGGGGAAAGAAAAAATATAAATTAA
AACATATAGTATGGGCAAGCAGGGAGCTAGAACGATTCGCAGTTAATCCTGGCCTGTTAGAAACATCAGA
AGGCTGTAGACAAATACTGGGACAGCTACAACCATCCCTTCAGACAGGATCAGAAGAACTTAGATCATTA
TATAATACAGTAGCAACCCTCTATTGTGTGCATCAAAGGATAGAGATAAAAGACACCAAGGAAGCTTTAG
ACAAGATAGAGGAAGAGCAAAACAAAAGTAAGACCACCGCACAGCAAGCGGCCGCTGATCTTCAGACCTG
GAGGAGGAGATATGAGGGACAATTGGAGAAGTGAATTATATAAATATAAAGTAGTAAAAATTGAACCATT
AGGAGTAGCACCCACCAAGGCAAAGAGAAGAGTGGTGCAGAGAGAAAAAAGAGCAGTGGGAATAGGAGCT
TTGTTCCTTGGGTTCTTGGGAGCAGCAGGAAGCACTATGGGCGCAGCGTCAATGACGCTGACGGTACAGG
CCAGACAATTATTGTCTGGTATAGTGCAGCAGCAGAACAATTTGCTGAGGGCTATTGAGGCGCAACAGCA
TCTGTTGCAACTCACAGTCTGGGGCATCAAGCAGCTCCAGGCAAGAATCCTGGCTGTGGAAAGATACCTA
AAGGATCAACAGCTCCTGGGGATTTGGGGTTGCTCTGGAAAACTCATTTGCACCACTGCTGTGCCTTGGA
ATGCTAGTTGGAGTAATAAATCTCTGGAACAGATTTGGAATCACACGACCTGGATGGAGTGGGACAGAGA
AATTAACAATTACACAAGCTTAATACACTCCTTAATTGAAGAATCGCAAAACCAGCAAGAAAAGAATGAA
CAAGAATTATTGGAATTAGATAAATGGGCAAGTTTGTGGAATTGGTTTAACATAACAAATTGGCTGTGGT
ATATAAAATTATTCATAATGATAGTAGGAGGCTTGGTAGGTTTAAGAATAGTTTTTGCTGTACTTTCTAT
AGTGAATAGAGTTAGGCAGGGATATTCACCATTATCGTTTCAGACCCACCTCCCAACCCCGAGGGGACCC
GACAGGCCCGAAGGAATAGAAGAAGAAGGTGGAGAGAGAGACAGAGACAGATCCATTCGATTAGTGAACG
GATCTCGACGGTATCGGTTAACTTTTAAAAGAAAAGGGGGGATTGGGGGGTACAGTGCAGGGGAAAGAAT
AGTAGACATAATAGCAACAGACATACAAACTAAAGAATTACAAAAACAAATTACAAAATTCAAAATTTTA
TCGTCCAGTGTGGTGGAATTCTGCAGATATCACAACTTTGTATAGAAAAGTTGGCCTCCGCGCCGGGTTT
TGGCGCCTCCCGCGGGCGCCCCCCTCCTCACGGCGAGCGCTGCCACGTCAGACGAAGGGCGCAGCGAGCG
TCCTGATCCTTCCGCCCGGACGCTCAGGACAGCGGCCCGCTGCTCATAAGACTCGGCCTTAGAACCCCAG
TATCAGCAGAAGGACATTTTAGGACGGGACTTGGGTGACTCTAGGGCACTGGTTTTCTTTCCAGAGAGCG
GAACAGGCGAGGAAAAGTAGTCCCTTCTCGGCGATTCTGCGGAGGGATCTCCGTGGGGCGGTGAACGCCG
ATGATTATATAAGGACGCGCCGGGTGTGGCACAGCTAGTTCCGTCGCAGCCGGGATTTGGGTCGCGGTTC
TTGTTTGTGGATCGCTGTGATCGTCACTTGGTGAGTAGCGGGCTGCTGGGCTGGCCGGGGCTTTCGTGGC
CGCCGGGCCGCTCGGTGGGACGGAAGCGTGTGGAGAGACCGCCAAGGGCTGTAGTCTGGGTCCGCGAGCA
AGGTTGCCCTGAACTGGGGGTTGGGGGGAGCGCAGCAAAATGGCGGCTGTTCCCGAGTCTTGAATGGAAG
ACGCTTGTGAGGCGGGCTGTGAGGTCGTTGAAACAAGGTGGGGGGCATGGTGGGCGGCAAGAACCCAAGG
TCTTGAGGCCTTCGCTAATGCGGGAAAGCTCTTATTCGGGTGAGATGGGCTGGGGCACCATCTGGGGACC
CTGACGTGAAGTTTGTCACTGACTGGAGAACTCGGTTTGTCGTCTGTTGCGGGGGCGGCAGTTATGGCGG
TGCCGTTGGGCAGTGCACCCGTACCTTTGGGAGCGCGCGCCCTCGTCGTGTCGTGACGTCACCCGTTCTG
TTGGCTTATAATGCAGGGTGGGGCCACCTGCCGGTAGGTGTGCGGTAGGCTTTTCTCCGTCGCAGGACGC
AGGGTTCGGGCCTAGGGTAGGCTCTCCTGAATCGACAGGCGCCGGACCTCTGGTGAGGGGAGGGATAAGT
GAGGCGTCAGTTTCTTTGGTCGGTTTTATGTACCTATCTTCTTAAGTAGCTGAAGCTCCGGTTTTGAACT
ATGCGCTCGGGGTTGGCGAGTGTGTTTTGTGAAGTTTTTTAGGCACCTTTTGAAATGTAATCATTTGGGT
CAATATGTAATTTTCAGTGTTAGACTAGTAAATTGTCCGCTAAATTCTGGCCGTTTTTGGCTTTTTTGTT
AGACGGCCAACTTTTGTATACAAAGTGGGCCACCATGGGAAAAGACAATACTGTGCCTCTGAAGCTGATC
GCTCTCCTGGCTAATGGCGAGTTCCATAGTGGCGAACAGCTGGGAGAAACCCTGGGCATGTCCAGGGCCG
CTATCAACAAGCACATTCAGACTCTGCGCGACTGGGGCGTGGACGTGTTCACCGTGCCCGGAAAGGGCTA
CTCTCTGCCCGAGCCTATCCCGCTGCTGAACGCTAAACAGATTCTGGGACAGCTGGACGGCGGGAGCGTG
GCAGTCCTGCCTGTGGTCGACTCCACCAATCAGTACCTGCTGGATCGAATCGGCGAGCTGAAGAGTGGGG
ATGCTTGCATTGCAGAATATCAGCAGGCAGGGAGAGGAAGCAGAGGGAGGAAATGGTTCTCTCCTTTTGG
AGCTAACCTGTACCTGAGTATGTTTTGGCGCCTGAAGCGGGGACCAGCAGCAATCGGCCTGGGCCCGGTC
ATCGGAATTGTCATGGCAGAAGCGCTGCGAAAGCTGGGAGCAGACAAGGTGCGAGTCAAATGGCCCAATG
ACCTGTATCTGCAGGATAGAAAGCTGGCAGGCATCCTGGTGGAGCTGGCCGGAATAACAGGCGATGCTGC
ACAGATCGTCATTGGCGCCGGGATTAACGTGGCTATGAGGCGCGTGGAGGAAAGCGTGGTCAATCAGGGC
TGGATCACACTGCAGGAAGCAGGGATTAACCTGGACAGGAATACTCTGGCCGCTACGCTGATCCGAGAGC
TGCGGGCAGCCCTGGAACTGTTCGAGCAGGAAGGCCTGGCTCCATATCTGCCACGGTGGGAGAAGCTGGA
TAACTTCATCAATAGACCCGTGAAGCTGATCATTGGGGACAAAGAGATTTTCGGGATTAGCCGGGGGATT
GATAAACAGGGAGCCCTGCTGCTGGAACAGGACGGAGTTATCAAACCCTGGATGGGCGGAGAAATCAGTC
TGCGGTCTGCCGAAAAGGCTAGCGGCAAGCCCATCCCCAACCCCCTGCTGGGCCTGGACAGCACCACAAC
TTTGTACAAAAAAGTTGGCACCATGGATAGCACTGAGAACGTCATCAAGCCCTTCATGCGCTTCAAGGTG
CACATGGAGGGCTCCGTGAACGGCCACGAGTTCGAGATCGAGGGCGAGGGCGAGGGCAAGCCCTACGAGG
GCACCCAGACCGCCAAGCTGCAGGTGACCAAGGGCGGCCCCCTGCCCTTCGCCTGGGACATCCTGTCCCC
CCAGTTCCAGTACGGCTCCAAGGTGTACGTGAAGCACCCCGCCGACATCCCCGACTACAAGAAGCTGTCC
TTCCCCGAGGGCTTCAAGTGGGAGCGCGTGATGAACTTCGAGGACGGCGGCGTGGTGACCGTGACCCAGG
ACTCCTCCCTGCAGGACGGCACCTTCATCTACCACGTGAAGTTCATCGGCGTGAACTTCCCCTCCGACGG
CCCCGTAATGCAGAAGAAGACTCTGGGCTGGGAGCCCTCCACCGAGCGCCTGTACCCCCGCGACGGCGTG
CTGAAGGGCGAGATCCACAAGGCGCTGAAGCTGAAGGGCGGCGGCCACTACCTGGTGGAGTTCAAGTCAA
TCTACATGGCCAAGAAGCCCGTGAAGCTGCCCGGCTACTACTACGTGGACTCCAAGCTGGACATCACCTC
CCACAACGAGGACTACACCGTGGTGGAGCAGTACGAGCGCGCCGAGGCCCGCCACCACCTGTTCCAGTAA
TCAACTTTCTTGTACAAAGTTGTGATATCCAGCACAGTGGCGGCCGCTCGACAATCAACCTCTGGATTAC
AAAATTTGTGAAAGATTGACTGGTATTCTTAACTATGTTGCTCCTTTTACGCTATGTGGATACGCTGCTT
TAATGCCTTTGTATCATGCTATTGCTTCCCGTATGGCTTTCATTTTCTCCTCCTTGTATAAATCCTGGTT
GCTGTCTCTTTATGAGGAGTTGTGGCCCGTTGTCAGGCAACGTGGCGTGGTGTGCACTGTGTTTGCTGAC
GCAACCCCCACTGGTTGGGGCATTGCCACCACCTGTCAGCTCCTTTCCGGGACTTTCGCTTTCCCCCTCC
CTATTGCCACGGCGGAACTCATCGCCGCCTGCCTTGCCCGCTGCTGGACAGGGGCTCGGCTGTTGGGCAC
TGACAATTCCGTGGTGTTGTCGGGGAAGCTGACGTCCTTTCCATGGCTGCTCGCCTGTGTTGCCACCTGG
ATTCTGCGCGGGACGTCCTTCTGCTACGTCCCTTCGGCCCTCAATCCAGCGGACCTTCCTTCCCGCGGCC
TGCTGCCGGCTCTGCGGCCTCTTCCGCGTCTTCGCCTTCGCCCTCAGACGAGTCGGATCTCCCTTTGGGC
CGCCTCCCCGCCTGGAATTCTACCGGGTAGGGGAGGCGCTTTTCCCAAGGCAGTCTGGAGCATGCGCTTT
AGCAGCCCCGCTGGGCACTTGGCGCTACACAAGTGGCCTCTGGCCTCGCACACATTCCACATCCACCGGT
AGGCGCCAACCGGCTCCGTTCTTTGGTGGCCCCTTCGCGCCACCTTCTACTCCTCCCCTAGTCAGGAAGT
TCCCCCCCGCCCCGCAGCTCGCGTCGTGCAGGACGTGACAAATGGAAGTAGCACGTCTCACTAGTCTCGT
GCAGATGGACAGCACCGCTGAGCAATGGAAGCGGGTAGGCCTTTGGGGCAGCGGCCAATAGCAGCTTTGC
TCCTTCGCTTTCTGGGCTCAGAGGCTGGGAAGGGGTGGGTCCGGGGGCGGGCTCAGGGGCGGGCTCAGGG
GCGGGGCGGGCGCCCGAAGGTCCTCCGGAGGCCCGGCATTCTGCACGCTTCAAAAGCGCACGTCTGCCGC
GCTGTTCTCCTCTTCCTCATCTCCGGGCCTTTCGACCTGCAGCCCAAGCTTACCATGACCGAGTACAAGC
CCACGGTGCGCCTCGCCACCCGCGACGACGTCCCCAGGGCCGTACGCACCCTCGCCGCCGCGTTCGCCGA
CTACCCCGCCACGCGCCACACCGTCGATCCGGACCGCCACATCGAGCGGGTCACCGAGCTGCAAGAACTC
TTCCTCACGCGCGTCGGGCTCGACATCGGCAAGGTGTGGGTCGCGGACGACGGCGCCGCGGTGGCGGTCT
GGACCACGCCGGAGAGCGTCGAAGCGGGGGCGGTGTTCGCCGAGATCGGCCCGCGCATGGCCGAGTTGAG
CGGTTCCCGGCTGGCCGCGCAGCAACAGATGGAAGGCCTCCTGGCGCCGCACCGGCCCAAGGAGCCCGCG
TGGTTCCTGGCCACCGTCGGCGTCTCGCCCGACCACCAGGGCAAGGGTCTGGGCAGCGCCGTCGTGCTCC
CCGGAGTGGAGGCGGCCGAGCGCGCCGGGGTGCCCGCCTTCCTGGAGACCTCCGCGCCCCGCAACCTCCC
CTTCTACGAGCGGCTCGGCTTCACCGTCACCGCCGACGTCGAGGTGCCCGAAGGACCGCGCACCTGGTGC
ATGACCCGCAAGCCCGGTGCCTGACGCCCGCCCCACGACCCGCAGCGCCCGACCGAAAGGAGCGCACGAC
CCCATGCATCTCGAGGGCCCGGTACCTTTAAGACCAATGACTTACAAGGCAGCTGTAGATCTTAGCCACT
TTTTAAAAGAAAAGGGGGGACTGGAAGGGCTAGCTCACTCCCAACGAAGACAAGATCTGCTTTTTGCTTG
TACTGGGTCTCTCTGGTTAGACCAGATCTGAGCCTGGGAGCTCTCTGGCTAACTAGGGAACCCACTGCTT
AAGCCTCAATAAAGCTTGCCTTGAGTGCTTCAAGTAGTGTGTGCCCGTCTGTTGTGTGACTCTGGTAACT
AGAGATCCCTCAGACCCTTTTAGTCAGTGTGGAAAATCTCTAGCAGTAGTAGTTCATGTCATCTTATTAT
TCAGTATTTATAACTTGCAAAGAAATGAATATCAGAGAGTGAGAGGAACTTGTTTATTGCAGCTTATAAT
GGTTACAAATAAAGCAATAGCATCACAAATTTCACAAATAAAGCATTTTTTTCACTGCATTCTAGTTGTG
GTTTGTCCAAACTCATCAATGTATCTTATCATGTCTGGCTCTAGCTATCCCGCCCCTAACTCCGCCCATC
CCGCCCCTAACTCCGCCCAGTTCCGCCCATTCTCCGCCCCATGGCTGACTAATTTTTTTTATTTATGCAG
AGGCCGAGGCCGCCTCGGCCTCTGAGCTATTCCAGAAGTAGTGAGGAGGCTTTTTTGGAGGCCTAGGGAC
GTACCCAATTCGCCCTATAGTGAGTCGTATTACGCGCGCTCACTGGCCGTCGTTTTACAACGTCGTGACT
GGGAAAACCCTGGCGTTACCCAACTTAATCGCCTTGCAGCACATCCCCCTTTCGCCAGCTGGCGTAATAG
CGAAGAGGCCCGCACCGATCGCCCTTCCCAACAGTTGCGCAGCCTGAATGGCGAATGGG
[124 nt withheld, positions 7830-7953]
C
[91 nt withheld, positions 7955-8045]
A
[49 nt withheld, positions 8047-8095]
CCTTTGACGTTGGAGTCCACGTTCTTT
[37 nt withheld, positions 8123-8159]
ACCCTATCTCGGTCTATTCTTTTGATTTATAAGGGATTTTGCCGATTTCGGCCTATTGGTTAAAAAATGA
GCTGATTTAACAAAAATTTAACGCGAATTTTAACAAAATATTAACGCTTACAATTTAGGTGGCACTTTTC
GGGGAAATGTGCGCGGAACCCCTATTTGTTTATTTTTCTAAATACATTCAAATATGTATCCGCTCATGAG
ACAATAACCCTGATAAATGCTTCAATAATATTGAAAAAGGAAGAGTATGAGTATTCAACATTTCCGTGTC
GCCCTTATTCCCTTTTTTGCGGCATTTTGCCTTCCTGTTTTTGCTCACCCAGAAACGCTGGTGAAAGTAA
AAGATGCTGAAGATCAGTTGGGTGCACGAGTGGGTTACATCGAACTGGATCTCAACAGCGGTAAGATCCT
TGAGAGTTTTCGCCCCGAAGAACGTTTTCCAATGATGAGCACTTTTAAAGTTCTGCTATGTGGCGCGGTA
TTATCCCGTATTGACGCCGGGCAAGAGCAACTCGGTCGCCGCATACACTATTCTCAGAATGACTTGGTTG
AGTACTCACCAGTCACAGAAAAGCATCTTACGGATGGCATGACAGTAAGAGAATTATGCAGTGCTGCCAT
AACCATGAGTGATAACACTGCGGCCAACTTACTTCTGACAACGATCGGAGGACCGAAGGAGCTAACCGCT
TTTTTGCACAACATGGGGGATCATGTAACTCGCCTTGATCGTTGGGAACCGGAGCTGAATGAAGCCATAC
CAAACGACGAGCGTGACACCACGATGCCTGTAGCAATGGCAACAACGTTGCGCAAACTATTAACTGGCGA
ACTACTTACTCTAGCTTCCCGGCAACAATTAATAGACTGGATGGAGGCGGATAAAGTTGCAGGACCACTT
CTGCGCTCGGCCCTTCCGGCTGGCTGGTTTATTGCTGATAAATCTGGAGCCGGTGAGCGTGGGTCTCGCG
GTATCATTGCAGCACTGGGGCCAGATGGTAAGCCCTCCCGTATCGTAGTTATCTACACGACGGGGAGTCA
GGCAACTATGGATGAACGAAATAGACAGATCGCTGAGATAGGTGCCTCACTGATTAAGCATTGGTAACTG
TCAGACCAAGTTTACTCATATATACTTTAGATTGATTTAAAACTTCATTTTTAATTTAAAAGGATCTAGG
TGAAGATCCTTTTTGATAATCTCATGACCAAAATCCCTTAACGTGAGTTTTCGTTCCACTGAGCGTCAGA
CCCCGTAGAAAAGATCAAAGGATCTTCTTGAGATCCTTTTTTTCTGCGCGTAATCTGCTGCTTGCAAACA
AAAAAACCACCGCTACCAGCGGTGGTTTGTTTGCCGGATCAAGAGCTACCAACTCTTTTTCCGAAGGTAA
CTGGCTTCAGCAGAGCGCAGATACCAAATACTGTTCTTCTAGTGTAGCCGTAGTTAGGCCACCACTTCAA
GAACTCTGTAGCACCGCCTACATACCTCGCTCTGCTAATCCTGTTACCAGTGGCTGCTGCCAGTGGCGAT
AAGTCGTGTCTTACCGGGTTGGACTCAAGACGATAGTTACCGGATAAGGCGCAGCGGTCGGGCTGAACGG
GGGGTTCGTGCACACAGCCCAGCTTGGAGCGAACGACCTACACCGAACTGAGATACCTACAGCGTGAGCT
ATGAGAAAGCGCCACGCTTCCCGAAGGGAGAAAGGCGGACAGGTATCCGGTAAGCGGCAGGGTCGGAACA
GGAGAGCGCACGAGGGAGCTTCCAGGGGGAAACGCCTGGTATCTTTATAGTCCTGTCGGGTTTCGCCACC
TCTGACTTGAGCGTCGATTTTTGTGATGCTCGTCAGGGGGGCGGAGCCTATGGAAAAACGCCAGCAACGC
GGCCTTTTTACGGTTCCTGGCCTTTTGCTGGCCTTTTGCTCACATGTTCTTTCCTGCGTTATCCCCTGAT
TCTGTGGATAACCGTATTACCGCCTTTGAGTGAGCTGATACCGCTCGCCGCAGCCGAACGACCGAGCGCA
GCGAGTCAGTGAGCGAGGAAGCGGAAGAGCGCCCAATACGCAAACCGCCTCTCCCCGCGCGTTGGCCGAT
TCATTAATGCAGCTGGCACGACAGGTTTCCCGACTGGAAAGCGGGCAGTGAGCGCAACGCAAT
