>Addgene plasmid #135261 | p663-UBC-TurboID-V5-dsRed_IDG-K | depositor partial sequence | sequence record 260334 | DK30: TGAAGCTCCGGTTTTGAACT
NNGNNTGCTGCGAGTGTGTTTTGTGAGTTTTTTAGGCACCTTTTGAAATGTAATCATTTGGGTCAATATG
TAATTTTCAGTGTTAGACTAGTAAATTGTCCGCTAAATTCTGGCCGTTTTTGGCTTTTTTGTTAGACGGC
CAACTTTTGTATACAAAGTGGGCCACCATGGGAAAAGACAATACTGTGCCTCTGAAGCTGATCGCTCTCC
TGGCTAATGGCGAGTTCCATAGTGGCGAACAGCTGGGAGAAACCCTGGGCATGTCCAGGGCCGCTATCAA
CAAGCACATTCAGACTCTGCGCGACTGGGGCGTGGACGTGTTCACCGTGCCCGGAAAGGGCTACTCTCTG
CCCGAGCCTATCCCGCTGCTGAACGCTAAACAGATTCTGGGACAGCTGGACGGCGGGAGCGTGGCAGTCC
TGCCTGTGGTCGACTCCACCAATCAGTACCTGCTGGATCGAATCGGCGAGCTGAAGAGTGGGGATGCTTG
CATTGCAGAATATCAGCAGGCAGGGAGAGGAAGCAGAGGGAGGAAATGGTTCTCTCCTTTTGGAGCTAAC
CTGTACCTGAGTATGTTTTGGCGCCTGAAGCGGGGACCAGCAGCAATCGGCCTGGGCCCGGTCATCGGAA
TTGTCATGGCAGAAGCGCTGCGAAAGCTGGGAGCAGACAAGGTGCGAGTCAAATGGCCCAATGACCTGTA
TCTGCAGGATAGAAAGCTGGCAGGCATCCTGGTGGAGCTGGCCGGAATAACAGGCGATGCTGCACAGATC
GTCATTGGCGCCGGGATTAACGTGGCTATGAGGCGCGTGGAGGAAAGCGTGGTCAATCAGGGCTGGATCA
CACTGCACGAAGCAGGATTAACCTGGACAGGAATACTCTGGCCGCTACGCTGATCCGAGAGCTGCGGGCA
GCCCTGGAACTGTTCGAGCAGGAAGGCCTGGCTCCATATCTGCCACGTGGGAGAAGCTGGATAACTTCAT
CAATAGACCCGTGAAGCTGATCATTGGGACAAGAGATTTTCGGGATTAGCCGGGGAATTGATAAACAGGA
GCCCTGCTGCTGGGACAGACGATTATCAACCTGATGGGCGGAGAATCAATCTGCGCTGCCGAAAAGCTAG
CGCAAGCCATCCACCCCTGCTTGCTGAACCGCATCCACTTGTTCAAAAAGTGCACCATGNATGCNGAACG
TACTCAGCCNTCATGGCCCTCAAGGTTNACATTGAGGCTCCTCG
