>Addgene plasmid #135261 | p663-UBC-TurboID-V5-dsRed_IDG-K | depositor partial sequence | sequence record 260335 | DK41: AATAGACCCGTGAAGCTGATC
GGTCGGAGAGATTTCGGCATTAGCCGGGGGATTGATAAACAGGGAGCCCTGCTGCTGGAACAGGACGGAG
TTATCAAACCCTGGATGGGCGGAGAAATCAGTCTGCGGTCTGCCGAAAAGGCTAGCGGCAAGCCCATCCC
CAACCCCCTGCTGGGCCTGGACAGCACCACAACTTTGTACAAAAAAGTTGGCACCATGGATAGCACTGAG
AACGTCATCAAGCCCTTCATGCGCTTCAAGGTGCACATGGAGGGCTCCGTGAACGGCCACGAGTTCGAGA
TCGAGGGCGAGGGCGAGGGCAAGCCCTACGAGGGCACCCAGACCGCCAAGCTGCAGGTGACCAAGGGCGG
CCCCCTGCCCTTCGCCTGGGACATCCTGTCCCCCCAGTTCCAGTACGGCTCCAAGGTGTACGTGAAGCAC
CCCGCCGACATCCCCGACTACAAGAAGCTGTCCTTCCCCGAGGGCTTCAAGTGGGAGCGCGTGATGAACT
TCGAGGACGGCGGCGTGGTGACCGTGACCCAGGACTCCTCCCTGCAGGACGGCACCTTCATCTACCACGT
GAAGTTCATCGGCGTGAACTTCCCCTCCGACGGCCCCGTAATGCAGAAGAAGACTCTGGGCTGGGAGCCC
TCCACCGAGCGCCTGTACCCCCGCGACGGCGTGCTGAAGGGCGAGATCCACAAGGCGCTGAAGCTGAAGG
GCGGCGGCCACTACCTGGTGGAGTTCAAGTCAATCTACATGGCCAAGAAGCCCGTGAAGCTGCCCGGCTA
CTACTACGTGGACTCCAAGCTGGACATCACCTCCCACAACGAGGACTACACCGTGGTGGAGCAGTACGAG
CGCGCCGAGGCCCGCCACCACCTGTTCCAGTAATCAACTTTCTTGTACAAAGTTGTGATATCCAGCACAG
TGGCGGCCGCTCGACAATCAACCTCTGGATTACAAAATTTGTGAAAGATTGACTGGTATTCTTAACTATG
TTGCTCCTTTTACGCTATGTGGATACGCTGCTTTAATGCCTTTGTATCATGCTATTGCTTCCCGTATGGC
TTTCATTTTCTCCTCCTTGTATAAATCCTGGCTGCTGTCTCTTTATGAGAGTTGTGGCCCGTTGTCAGCA
ACGNGGCGGTGGNGGTGCACTGGTGTTTGCTGACGCCANNCNNN
